Addgene plasmid #46603: AB.pCCL.sin.cPPT.U6.miR-27b-Decoy.hPGK.GFP.WPRE
Depositing lab: Brian Brown. Depositing organization: Icahn School of Medicine at Mount Sinai. Publication: High-throughput assessment of microRNA activity and function using microRNA sensor and decoy libraries. Mullokandov G, Baccarini A, Ruzo A, Jayaprakash AD, Tung N, Israelow B, Evans MJ, Sachidanandam R, Brown BD. Nat Methods. 2012 Jul 1;9(8):840-6. doi: 10.1038/nmeth.2078. PubMed 22751203.
Backbone
  Vector backbone: AB.pCCLsin.PPT.U6.hPGK.GFP.wpre
  Backbone size w/o insert (bp): 8233
  Vector type: Lentiviral
  Selectable markers: eGFP
Growth in bacteria
  Bacterial resistance: Ampicillin, 100 μg/mL
  Growth temperature: 37°C
  Growth strain: Stbl3
  Copy number: High Copy
Gene/Insert
  Cloning method: Restriction Enzyme; 5′ cloning site BsmBI (destroyed during cloning); 3′ cloning site BsmBI (destroyed during cloning)
  Sequencing primers: 5′ CATAATAGCAACAGACATAC; 3′ pBluescriptSK_primer
Terms and licenses: Academic/Nonprofit Terms; Industry Terms: Not Available to Industry
Depositor comments: Depositor Website: http://www.mountsinai.org/profiles/brian-d-brown/ Please cite Mullokandov, Baccarini, Ruzo et al. Nature Methods 2013.
How to cite: AB.pCCL.sin.cPPT.U6.miR-27b-Decoy.hPGK.GFP.WPRE was a gift from Brian Brown (Addgene plasmid # 46603 ; http://n2t.net/addgene:46603 ; RRID:Addgene_46603)
