[The description below was written by a language model from this plasmid's Addgene catalogue record.]
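Description:
AB.pCCL.sin.cPPT.U6.miR-27b-Decoy.hPGK.GFP.WPRE is a lentiviral transfer plasmid built on the pCCL self-inactivating (sin) backbone, an 8.2 kb vector before insertion. It is propagated in bacteria as a high-copy plasmid under ampicillin selection, in a recombination-deficient strain of the kind usually chosen to keep lentiviral repeat sequences stable. No feature table accompanies the record, so the layout described here is inferred from the construct and backbone names and the catalogue fields rather than from annotated coordinates.

The name indicates two expression units within the viral genome. A U6 promoter, an RNA polymerase III promoter commonly used for small non-coding RNAs, drives a miR-27b decoy transcript. The decoy sequence was inserted between two BsmBI sites that were destroyed during cloning, and the record gives no details of its design, such as the number or arrangement of miR-27b target sites. A separate human PGK promoter drives GFP (listed as eGFP), which serves as the only marker in transduced cells, since no drug selection cassette is recorded. The cPPT (central polypurine tract) is a standard element that improves nuclear import and transduction efficiency, and the WPRE downstream of GFP enhances transcript stability and expression. The sin design means the integrated provirus lacks LTR promoter activity, leaving expression to the internal promoters.

According to the associated publication, which describes microRNA sensor and decoy libraries for high-throughput assessment of microRNA activity and function, this construct is one member of a decoy collection. Its likely use is stable inhibition of miR-27b by sequestration in transduced cells, with GFP identifying cells that carry the vector.
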