>Addgene plasmid #46603 | AB.pCCL.sin.cPPT.U6.miR-27b-Decoy.hPGK.GFP.WPRE | depositor partial sequence | sequence record 65909 | miR-27b Decoy
CATCAACGCAGAACTTACGCACTGTGAACAAGTATTCTGGTCACAGAATACAACGCAGAACTTACGCACT
GTGAACAAG
