>Addgene plasmid #46603 | AB.pCCL.sin.cPPT.U6.miR-27b-Decoy.hPGK.GFP.WPRE | depositor partial sequence | sequence record 65910 | empty backbone
AATGCTTCAATAATATTGAAAAAGGAAGAGTATGAGTATTCAACATTTCCGTGTCGCCCTTATTCCCTTT
TTTGCGGCATTTTGCCTTCCTGTTTTTGCTCACCCAGAAACGCTGGTGAAAGTAAAAGATGCTGAAGATC
AGTTGGGTGCACGAGTGGGTTACATCGAACTGGATCTCAACAGCGGTAAGATCCTTGAGAGTTTTCGCCC
CGAAGAACGTTTTCCAATGATGAGCACTTTTAAAGTTCTGCTATGTGGCGCGGTATTATCCCGTATTGAC
GCCGGGCAAGAGCAACTCGGTCGCCGCATACACTATTCTCAGAATGACTTGGTTGAGTACTCACCAGTCA
CAGAAAAGCATCTTACGGATGGCATGACAGTAAGAGAATTATGCAGTGCTGCCATAACCATGAGTGATAA
CACTGCGGCCAACTTACTTCTGACAACGATCGGAGGACCGAAGGAGCTAACCGCTTTTTTGCACAACATG
GGGGATCATGTAACTCGCCTTGATCGTTGGGAACCGGAGCTGAATGAAGCCATACCAAACGACGAGCGTG
ACACCACGATGCCTGTAGCAATGGCAACAACGTTGCGCAAACTATTAACTGGCGAACTACTTACTCTAGC
TTCCCGGCAACAATTAATAGACTGGATGGAGGCGGATAAAGTTGCAGGACCACTTCTGCGCTCGGCCCTT
CCGGCTGGCTGGTTTATTGCTGATAAATCTGGAGCCGGTGAGCGTGGGTCTCGCGGTATCATTGCAGCAC
TGGGGCCAGATGGTAAGCCCTCCCGTATCGTAGTTATCTACACGACGGGGAGTCAGGCAACTATGGATGA
ACGAAATAGACAGATCGCTGAGATAGGTGCCTCACTGATTAAGCATTGGTAACTGTCAGACCAAGTTTAC
TCATATATACTTTAGATTGATTTAAAACTTCATTTTTAATTTAAAAGGATCTAGGTGAAGATCCTTTTTG
ATAATCTCATGACCAAAATCCCTTAACGTGAGTTTTCGTTCCACTGAGCGTCAGACCCCGTAGAAAAGAT
CAAAGGATCTTCTTGAGATCCTTTTTTTCTGCGCGTAATCTGCTGCTTGCAAACAAAAAAACCACCGCTA
CCAGCGGTGGTTTGTTTGCCGGATCAAGAGCTACCAACTCTTTTTCCGAAGGTAACTGGCTTCAGCAGAG
CGCAGATACCAAATACTGTCCTTCTAGTGTAGCCGTAGTTAGGCCACCACTTCAAGAACTCTGTAGCACC
GCCTACATACCTCGCTCTGCTAATCCTGTTACCAGTGGCTGCTGCCAGTGGCGATAAGTCGTGTCTTACC
GGGTTGGACTCAAGACGATAGTTACCGGATAAGGCGCAGCGGTCGGGCTGAACGGGGGGTTCGTGCACAC
AGCCCAGCTTGGAGCGAACGACCTACACCGAACTGAGATACCTACAGCGTGAGCTATGAGAAAGCGCCAC
GCTTCCCGAAGGGAGAAAGGCGGACAGGTATCCGGTAAGCGGCAGGGTCGGAACAGGAGAGCGCACGAGG
GAGCTTCCAGGGGGAAACGCCTGGTATCTTTATAGTCCTGTCGGGTTTCGCCACCTCTGACTTGAGCGTC
GATTTTTGTGATGCTCGTCAGGGGGGCGGAGCCTATGGAAAAACGCCAGCAACGCGGCCTTTTTACGGTT
CCTGGCCTTTTGCTGGCCTTTTGCTCACATGTTCTTTCCTGCGTTATCCCCTGATTCTGTGGATAACCGT
ATTACCGCCTTTGAGTGAGCTGATACCGCTCGCCGCAGCCGAACGACCGAGCGCAGCGAGTCAGTGAGCG
AGGAAGCGGAAGAGCGCCCAATACGCAAACCGCCTCTCCCCGCGCGTTGGCCGATTCATTAATGCAGCTG
GCACGACAGGTTTCCCGACTGGAAAGCGGGCAGTGAGCGCAACGCAATTAATGTGAGTTAGCTCACTCAT
TAGGCACCCCAGGCTTTACACTTTATGCTTCCGGCTCGTATGTTGTGTGGAATTGTGAGCGGATAACAAT
TTCACACAGGAAACAGCTATGACCATGATTACGCCAAGCGCGCAATTAACCCTCACTAAAGGGAACAAAA
GCTGGAGCTGCAAGCTTGGCCATTGCATACGTTGTATCCATATCATAATATGTACATTTATATTGGCTCA
TGTCCAACATTACCGCCATGTTGACATTGATTATTGACTAGTTATTAATAGTAATCAATTACGGGGTCAT
TAGTTCATAGCCCATATATGGAGTTCCGCGTTACATAACTTACGGTAAATGGCCCGCCTGGCTGACCGCC
CAACGACCCCCGCCCATTGACGTCAATAATGACGTATGTTCCCATAGTAACGCCAATAGGGACTTTCCAT
TGACGTCAATGGGTGGAGTATTTACGGTAAACTGCCCACTTGGCAGTACATCAAGTGTATCATATGCCAA
GTACGCCCCCTATTGACGTCAATGACGGTAAATGGCCCGCCTGGCATTATGCCCAGTACATGACCTTATG
GGACTTTCCTACTTGGCAGTACATCTACGTATTAGTCATCGCTATTACCATGGTGATGCGGTTTTGGCAG
TACATCAATGGGCGTGGATAGCGGTTTGACTCACGGGGATTTCCAAGTCTCCACCCCATTGACGTCAATG
GGAGTTTGTTTTGGCACCAAAATCAACGGGACTTTCCAAAATGTCGTAACAACTCCGCCCCATTGACGCA
AATGGGCGGTAGGCGTGTACGGTGGGAGGTCTATATAAGCAGAGCTCGTTTAGTGAACCGGGGTCTCTCT
GGTTAGACCAGATCTGAGCCTGGGAGCTCTCTGGCTAACTAGGGAACCCACTGCTTAAGCCTCAATAAAG
CTTGCCTTGAGTGCTTCAAGTAGTGTGTGCCCGTCTGTTGTGTGACTCTGGTAACTAGAGATCCCTCAGA
CCCTTTTAGTCAGTGTGGAAAATCTCTAGCAGTGGCGCCCGAACAGGGACCTGAAAGCGAAAGGGAAACC
AGAGCTCTCTCGACGCAGGACTCGGCTTGCTGAAGCGCGCACGGCAAGAGGCGAGGGGCGGCGACTGGTG
AGTACGCCAAAAATTTTGACTAGCGGAGGCTAGAAGGAGAGAGATGGGTGCGAGAGCGTCAGTATTAAGC
GGGGGAGAATTAGATCGCGATGGGAAAAAATTCGGTTAAGGCCAGGGGGAAAGAAAAAATATAAATTAAA
ACATATAGTATGGGCAAGCAGGGAGCTAGAACGATTCGCAGTTAATCCTGGCCTGTTAGAAACATCAGAA
GGCTGTAGACAAATACTGGGACAGCTACAACCATCCCTTCAGACAGGATCAGAAGAACTTAGATCATTAT
ATAATACAGTAGCAACCCTCTATTGTGTGCATCAAAGGATAGAGATAAAAGACACCAAGGAAGCTTTAGA
CAAGATAGAGGAAGAGCAAAACAAAAGTAAGACCACCGCACAGCAAGCGGCCGCTGATCTTCAGACCTGG
AGGAGGAGATATGAGGGACAATTGGAGAAGTGAATTATATAAATATAAAGTAGTAAAAATTGAACCATTA
GGAGTAGCACCCACCAAGGCAAAGAGAAGAGTGGTGCAGAGAGAAAAAAGAGCAGTGGGAATAGGAGCTT
TGTTCCTTGGGTTCTTGGGAGCAGCAGGAAGCACTATGGGCGCAGCCTCAATGACGCTGACGGTACAGGC
CAGACAATTATTGTCTGGTATAGTGCAGCAGCAGAACAATTTGCTGAGGGCTATTGAGGCGCAACAGCAT
CTGTTGCAACTCACAGTCTGGGGCATCAAGCAGCTCCAGGCAAGAATCCTGGCTGTGGAAAGATACCTAA
AGGATCAACAGCTCCTGGGGATTTGGGGTTGCTCTGGAAAACTCATTTGCACCACTGCTGTGCCTTGGAA
TGCTAGTTGGAGTAATAAATCTCTGGAACAGATTTGGAATCACACGACCTGGATGGAGTGGGACAGAGAA
ATTAACAATTACACAAGCTTAATACACTCCTTAATTGAAGAATCGCAAAACCAGCAAGAAAAGAATGAAC
AAGAATTATTGGAATTAGATAAATGGGCAAGTTTGTGGAATTGGTTTAACATAACAAATTGGCTGTGGTA
TATAAAATTATTCATAATGATAGTAGGAGGCTTGGTAGGTTTAAGAATAGTTTTTGCTGTACTTTCTATA
GTGAATAGAGTTAGGCAGGGATATTCACCATTATCGTTTCAGACCCACCTCCCAACCCCGAGGGGACCCG
ACAGGCCCGAAGGAATAGAAGAAGAAGGTGGAGAGAGAGACAGAGACAGATCCATTCGATTAGTGAACGG
ATCTCGACGGTATCGGTTAACTTTTAAAAGAAAAGGGGGGATTGGGGGGTACAGTGCAGGGGAAAGAATA
GTAGACATAATAGCAACAGACATACAAACTAAAGAATTACAAAAACAAATTACAAAAATTCAAAATTTTA
TCGATCACGAGACTAGCCTCGAGAAGCTTGATATCGAATTCAAAAAAGACGGCGCTAGGATCATCGAGAC
GGTACCGTCTCCGATGATCCTAGCGCCGTCAAACAAGGCTTTTCTCCAAGGGATATTTATAGTCTCAAAA
CACACAATTACTTTACAGTTAGGGTGAGTTTCCTTTTGTGCTGTTTTTTAAAATAATAATTTAGTATTTG
TATCTCTTATAGAAATCCAAGCCTATCATGTAAAATGTAGCTAGTATTAAAAAGAACAGATTATCTGTCT
TTTATCGCACATTAAGCCTCTATAGTTACTAGGAAATATTATATGCAAATTAACCGGGGCAGGGGAGTAG
CCGAGCTTCTCCCACAAGTCTGTGCGAGGGGGCCGGCGCGGGCCTAGAGATGGCGGCGTCGGATGGATCC
ACTAGTTCTAGAGCGGCCATCGAATTCCCACGGGGTTGGGGTTGCGCCTTTTCCAAGGCAGCCCTGGGTT
TGCGCAGGGACGCGGCTGCTCTGGGCGTGGTTCCGGGAAACGCAGCGGCGCCGACCCTGGGTCTCGCACA
TTCTTCACGTCCGTTCGCAGCGTCACCCGGATCTTCGCCGCTACCCTTGTGGGCCCCCCGGCGACGCTTC
CTGCTCCGCCCCTAAGTCGGGAAGGTTCCTTGCGGTTCGCGGCGTGCCGGACGTGACAAACGGAAGCCGC
ACGACTCACTAGTACCCTCGCAGACGGACAGCGCCAGGGAGCAATGGCAGCGCGCCGACCGCGATGGGCT
GTGGCCAATAGCGGCTGCTCAGCGGGGCGCGCCGAGAGCAGCGGCCGGGAAGGGGCGGTGCGGGAGGCGG
GGTGTGGGGCGGTAGTGTGGGCCCTGTTCCTGCCCGCGCGGTGTTCCGCATTCTGCAAGCCTCCGGAGCG
CACGTCGGCAGTCGGCTCCCTCGTTGACCGAATCACCGACCTCTCTCCCCAGGGGGATCCACCGGTCGCC
ACCATGGTGAGCAAGGGCGAGGAGCTGTTCACCGGGGTGGTGCCCATCCTGGTCGAGCTGGACGGCGACG
TAAACGGCCACAAGTTCAGCGTGTCCGGCGAGGGCGAGGGCGATGCCACCTACGGCAAGCTGACCCTGAA
GTTCATCTGCACCACCGGCAAGCTGCCCGTGCCCTGGCCCACCCTCGTGACCACCCTGACCTACGGCGTG
CAGTGCTTCAGCCGCTACCCCGACCACATGAAGCAGCACGACTTCTTCAAGTCCGCCATGCCCGAAGGCT
ACGTCCAGGAGCGCACCATCTTCTTCAAGGACGACGGCAACTACAAGACCCGCGCCGAGGTGAAGTTCGA
GGGCGACACCCTGGTGAACCGCATCGAGCTGAAGGGCATCGACTTCAAGGAGGACGGCAACATCCTGGGG
CACAAGCTGGAGTACAACTACAACAGCCACAACGTCTATATCATGGCCGACAAGCAGAAGAACGGCATCA
AGGTGAACTTCAAGATCCGCCACAACATCGAGGACGGCAGCGTGCAGCTCGCCGACCACTACCAGCAGAA
CACCCCCATCGGCGACGGCCCCGTGCTGCTGCCCGACAACCACTACCTGAGCACCCAGTCCGCCCTGAGC
AAAGACCCCAACGAGAAGCGCGATCACATGGTCCTGCTGGAGTTCGTGACCGCCGCCGGGATCACTCTCG
GCATGGACGAGCTGTACAAGTAAAGCGGCCGCGTCGACAATCAACCTCTGGATTACAAAATTTGTGAAAG
ATTGACTGGTATTCTTAACTATGTTGCTCCTTTTACGCTATGTGGATACGCTGCTTTAATGCCTTTGTAT
CATGCTATTGCTTCCCGTATGGCTTTCATTTTCTCCTCCTTGTATAAATCCTGGTTGCTGTCTCTTTATG
AGGAGTTGTGGCCCGTTGTCAGGCAACGTGGCGTGGTGTGCACTGTGTTTGCTGACGCAACCCCCACTGG
TTGGGGCATTGCCACCACCTGTCAGCTCCTTTCCGGGACTTTCGCTTTCCCCCTCCCTATTGCCACGGCG
GAACTCATCGCCGCCTGCCTTGCCCGCTGCTGGACAGGGGCTCGGCTGTTGGGCACTGACAATTCCGTGG
TGTTGTCGGGGAAGCTGACGTCCTTTCCATGGCTGCTCGCCTGTGTTGCCACCTGGATTCTGCGCGGGAC
GTCCTTCTGCTACGTCCCTTCGGCCCTCAATCCAGCGGACCTTCCTTCCCGCGGCCTGCTGCCGGCTCTG
CGGCCTCTTCCGCGTCTTCGCCTTCGCCCTCAGACGAGTCGGATCTCCCTTTGGGCCGCCTCCCCGCCTG
GAATTCGAGCTCGGTACCTTTAAGACCAATGACTTACAAGGCAGCTGTAGATCTTAGCCACTTTTTAAAA
GAAAAGGGGGGACTGGAAGGGCTAATTCACTCCCAACGAAGACAAGATCTGCTTTTTGCTTGTACTGGGT
CTCTCTGGTTAGACCAGATCTGAGCCTGGGAGCTCTCTGGCTAACTAGGGAACCCACTGCTTAAGCCTCA
ATAAAGCTTGCCTTGAGTGCTTCAAGTAGTGTGTGCCCGTCTGTTGTGTGACTCTGGTAACTAGAGATCC
CTCAGACCCTTTTAGTCAGTGTGGAAAATCTCTAGCAGTAGTAGTTCATGTCATCTTATTATTCAGTATT
TATAACTTGCAAAGAAATGAATATCAGAGAGTGAGAGGAACTTGTTTATTGCAGCTTATAATGGTTACAA
ATAAAGCAATAGCATCACAAATTTCACAAATAAAGCATTTTTTTCACTGCATTCTAGTTGTGGTTTGTCC
AAACTCATCAATGTATCTTATCATGTCTGGCTCTAGCTATCCCGCCCCTAACTCCGCCCAGTTCCGCCCA
TTCTCCGCCCCATGGCTGACTAATTTTTTTTATTTATGCAGAGGCCGAGGCCGCCTCGGCCTCTGAGCTA
TTCCAGAAGTAGTGAGGAGGCTTTTTTGGAGGCCTAGGCTTTTGCGTCGAGACGTACCCAATTCGCCCTA
TAGTGAGTCGTATTACGCGCGCTCACTGGCCGTCGTTTTACAACGTCGTGACTGGGAAAACCCTGGCGTT
ACCCAACTTAATCGCCTTGCAGCACATCCCCCTTTCGCCAGCTGGCGTAATAGCGAAGAGGCCCGCACCG
ATCGCCCTTCCCAACAGTTGCGCAGCCTGAATGGCGAATGGCGCG
[124 nt withheld, positions 7676-7799]
C
[91 nt withheld, positions 7801-7891]
A
[49 nt withheld, positions 7893-7941]
CCTTTGACGTTGGAGTCCACGTTCTTT
[37 nt withheld, positions 7969-8005]
ACCCTATCTCGGTCTATTCTTTTGATTTATAAGGGATTTTGCCGATTTCGGCCTATTGGTTAAAAAATGA
GCTGATTTAACAAAAATTTAACGCGAATTTTAACAAAATATTAACGTTTACAATTTCC
