>Addgene plasmid #46603 | AB.pCCL.sin.cPPT.U6.miR-27b-Decoy.hPGK.GFP.WPRE | addgene partial sequence | sequence record 67046 | pBluescript-SK 5'-tctagaactagtggatc-3'
CCGCGCCGGCCCCCTCGCACAGACTTGTGGGAGAAGCTCGGCTACTCCCCTGCCCCGGTTAATTTGCATA
TAATATTTCCTAGTAACTATAGAGGCTTAATGTGCGATAAAAGACAGATAATCTGTTCTTTTTAATACTA
GCTACATTTTACATGATAGGCTTGGATTTCTATAAGAGATACAAATACTAAATTATTATTTTAAAAAACA
GCACAAAAGGAAACTCACCCTAACTGTAAAGTAATTGTGTGTTTTGAGACTATAAATATCCCTTGGAGAA
AAGCCTTGTTTGACGGCGCTAGGATCATCAACGCAGAACTTACGCACTGTGAACAAGTATTCTGGTCACA
GAATACAACGCAGAACTTACGCACTGTGAACAAGATGATCCTAGCGCCGTCTTTTTTGAATTCGATATCA
AGCTTCTCGAGGCTAGTCTCGTGATCGATAAAATTTTGAATTTTTGTAATTTGTTTTTGTAATTCTTTAG
TTTGTATGTCTGTTGCTATTATGTCTACTATTCTTTCCCCTGCACTGTACCCCCCAATCCCCCCTTTTCT
TTTA
